Addgene plasmid #24894: GST-Cdk5
Depositing lab: Harish Pant. Depositing organization: National Institute of Neurological Disorders and Strokes (NINDS). Publication: Cyclin-dependent kinase 5 (cdk5) activation requires interaction with three domains of p35. Amin ND, Albers W, Pant HC. J Neurosci Res. 2002 Feb 1. 67(3):354-62. 10.1002/jnr.10116 PubMed 11813240.
Backbone
  Vector backbone: pGEX-2TK
  Backbone size w/o insert (bp): 4969
  Vector type: Bacterial Expression
Growth in bacteria
  Bacterial resistance: Ampicillin, 100 μg/mL
  Growth temperature: 37°C
  Growth strain: DH5alpha
  Copy number: High Copy
Gene/Insert
  Gene/Insert name: CDK5
  Species: H. sapiens (human)
  Entrez Gene: CDK5 (a.k.a. LIS7, PSSALRE)
  Tag / fusion protein: GST (N terminal on insert)
  Cloning method: Restriction Enzyme; 5′ cloning site BamHI (not destroyed); 3′ cloning site BamHI (not destroyed)
  Sequencing primers: 5′ M13-Puc_Rev, pGEX5'; 3′ pGEX3'
Resource information
  A portion of this plasmid was derived from a plasmid made by: Li-Huei Tsai
Terms and licenses: Academic/Nonprofit Terms; Industry Terms: Not Available to Industry
How to cite: GST-Cdk5 was a gift from Harish Pant (Addgene plasmid # 24894 ; http://n2t.net/addgene:24894 ; RRID:Addgene_24894)
