[The description below was written by a language model from this plasmid's Addgene catalogue record.]
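Description:
GST-Cdk5 is a bacterial expression plasmid built on the pGEX-2TK backbone (about 5 kb without insert) that carries human CDK5, the gene for cyclin-dependent kinase 5, fused at its N-terminus to glutathione S-transferase. It is maintained as a high-copy plasmid in E. coli under ampicillin selection. The CDK5 coding sequence was inserted by restriction cloning into the BamHI site, with BamHI retained at both the 5′ and 3′ junctions, so the insert can be excised with a single enzyme; because the same site flanks both ends, insert orientation is not enforced by the cloning strategy itself. The record notes that part of the plasmid derives from a construct made in another laboratory.

No feature table accompanies the entry, so the promoter and other regulatory elements are not listed explicitly. Vectors of the pGEX family generally drive the GST fusion from an IPTG-inducible tac promoter with a plasmid-borne lac repressor gene, and the 2TK variant is known for placing a thrombin cleavage site and a protein kinase A recognition site between GST and the cloning site, allowing tag removal or in vitro radiolabelling of the fusion protein; these details are general properties of the backbone rather than facts stated in the record. The GST moiety permits affinity purification on glutathione resin and use of the fusion as bait in pull-down assays. In keeping with the associated publication on how domains of the activator p35 interact with and activate Cdk5, the construct is suited to producing recombinant Cdk5 for binding studies and in vitro kinase reconstitution experiments.
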