>Addgene plasmid #24894 | GST-Cdk5 | addgene partial sequence | sequence record 30825 | 24894 with pGEX5'
CGGATCTGGGTTCCGCGTGGATCTCGTCGTGCATCTGTTGGATCCATGCAGAAATACGAGAAACTGGAAA
AGATTGGGGAAGGCACCTACGGAACTGTGTTCAAGGCCAAAAACCGGGAGACTCATGAGATCGTGGCTCT
GAAACGGGTGAGGCTGGATGACGATGATGAGGGTGTGCCGAGTTCCGCCCTCCGGGAGATCTGCCTACTC
AAGGAGCTGAAGCACAAGAACATCGTCAGGCTTCATGACGTCCTGCACAGCGACAAGAAGCTGACTTTGG
TTTTTGAATTCTGTGACCAGGACCTGAAGAAGTATTTTGACAGTTGCAATGGTGACCTCGATCCTGAGAT
TGTAAAGTCATTCCTCTTCCAGCTACTAAAAGGGCTGGGATTCTGTCATAGCCGCAATGTGCTACACAGG
GACCTGAAGCCCCAGAACCTGCTAATAAACAGGAATGGGGAGCTGAAATTGGCTGATTTTGGCCTGGCTC
GAGCCTTTGGGATTCCCGTCCGCTGTTACTCAGCTGAGGTGGTCACACTGTGGTACCGCCCACCGGATGT
CCTCTTTGGGGCCAAGCTGTACTCCACGTCCATCGACATGTGGTCAGCCGGCTGCATCTTTGCAGAGCTG
GCCAATGCTGGGCGGCCTCTTTTTCCCGGCAATGATGTCGATGACCAGTTGAAGAGGATCTTCCGACTGC
TGGGGACGCCCACCGAGGAGCAGTGGCCCTCTATGACCAAGCTGCCAGACTATAAGCCCTATCCGATGTA
CCCGGCCACAACATCCCTGGTGAACGTCGTGCCCAAACTCAATGCCACAGGGAGGGATCTGCTGCAGAAC
CTTCTGAAGTGTAACCCTGTCCAGCGTATCTCAGCA
